Addgene plasmid #202206: pCMV-FLAG-LOV*-MVP
Depositing lab: Thomas Muir. Publication: A genetically encoded photoproximity labeling approach for mapping protein territories. Hananya N, Ye X, Koren S, Muir TW. Proc Natl Acad Sci U S A. 2023 Apr 18;120(16):e2219339120. doi: 10.1073/pnas.2219339120. Epub 2023 Apr 10. PubMed 37036999.
Backbone
  Vector backbone: pCMV
  Backbone size w/o insert (bp): 4000
  Total vector size (bp): 7000
  Vector type: Mammalian Expression
  Selectable markers: Neomycin (select with G418)
Growth in bacteria
  Bacterial resistance: Kanamycin, 50 μg/mL
  Growth temperature: 37°C
  Growth strain: DH5alpha
  Copy number: High Copy
Gene/Insert
  Gene/Insert name: Major vault protein (alt name: MVP)
  Species: H. sapiens (human)
  Insert size (bp): 3063
  Entrez Gene: MVP (a.k.a. LRP, VAULT1)
  Promoter: CMV
  Tag / fusion protein: FLAG (N terminal on insert); LOV* (N terminal on insert)
  Cloning method: Gibson Cloning
  Sequencing primers: 5′ CGCAAATGGGCGGTAGGCGTG; 3′ GAAATTTGTGATGCTATTGC
Terms and licenses: Academic/Nonprofit Terms; Industry Terms: Not Available to Industry
How to cite: pCMV-FLAG-LOV*-MVP was a gift from Thomas Muir (Addgene plasmid # 202206 ; http://n2t.net/addgene:202206 ; RRID:Addgene_202206)
