[The description below was written by a language model from this plasmid's Addgene catalogue record and pLannotate feature annotations shown in this document.]
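Description:
pCMV-FLAG-LOV*-MVP is a mammalian expression plasmid of about 7 kb, built on a pCMV backbone, that produces human major vault protein (MVP, also known as LRP) fused at its N terminus to a FLAG epitope and an engineered LOV domain. It replicates in E. coli from a high-copy ColE1/pUC-type origin and also carries an f1 phage origin. A single Tn5 aminoglycoside phosphotransferase gene (NeoR/KanR) provides both selections. It is driven by a bacterial bla-type promoter for kanamycin resistance and by the SV40 early promoter/enhancer for G418 selection in mammalian cells, and it ends in the HSV TK polyadenylation signal. A short ble fragment, a bGH poly(A) fragment and an SV40 large T fragment also appear in the annotation, apparently as backbone remnants rather than functional units.

The expression cassette consists of the human CMV immediate-early enhancer and promoter, a residual stretch of multiple cloning site, the fusion open reading frame and an SV40 poly(A) signal. The feature table does not annotate the FLAG tag separately. It identifies the LOV* portion by similarity to SOPP, a flavin-binding protein derived from an Arabidopsis thaliana LOV domain, and this lies directly upstream of the full MVP coding region. Flavin-binding LOV derivatives of this family can act as light-activated photosensitizers. The associated publication describes a genetically encoded photoproximity labeling method for mapping protein territories. The construct is therefore most plausibly used to place the light-responsive domain on vault particles in transfected human cells, so that proteins near MVP can be labeled on illumination, with FLAG available for detecting or immunoprecipitating the fusion. The specific mutations that define LOV* are not stated in the record.
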