Features (pLannotate 1.2.2; 16 found; start..end, strand, type, name):
     33..80      -  polyA_signal   HSV TK poly(A) signal: herpes simplex virus thymidine kinase polyadenylation signal (Cole and Stacy, 1985)
    139..291     -  CDS            ble (fragment): BLE_KLEPN - Experimental evidence at protein level: Swiss-Prot protein existence level 1. Binding protein with a strong affinity to the bleomycin family of antibiotics. Binds to CL990; an antimitotic-antibiotic compound. From Klebsiella pneumoniae.
    312..1106    -  CDS            NeoR/KanR: aminoglycoside phosphotransferase from Tn5; aph(3')-II (or nptII); confers resistance to neomycin, kanamycin, and G418 (Geneticin®)
   1141..1337    -  promoter       SV40 promoter: SV40 early promoter
   1386..1457    -  promoter       SV40 promoter (fragment): SV40 enhancer and early promoter
   1500..1604    -  promoter       AmpR promoter: bla
   1631..2059    +  rep_origin     f1 ori (sequence partly withheld): f1 bacteriophage origin of replication; arrow indicates direction of (+) strand synthesis
   2093..2214    -  polyA_signal   SV40 poly(A) signal: SV40 polyadenylation signal
   2237..2320    -  CDS            large T antigen (fragment): large T antigen from SV40 (simian virus 40)
   2339..5017    -  CDS            MVP: MVP_HUMAN - Also known as LRP. Experimental evidence at protein level: Swiss-Prot protein existence level 1. Required for normal vault structure. Vaults are multi-subunit structures that may act as scaffolds for proteins involved in signal transduction. Vaults may also play a role in nucleo-cytoplasmic transport. Down-regulates IFNG-mediated STAT1 signaling and subsequent activation of JAK. Down-regulates SRC activity and signaling through MAP kinases. From Homo sapiens (Human).
   5042..5359    -  CDS            SOPP: SOPP is a basic (constitutively fluorescent) cyan fluorescent protein published in 2015, derived from Arabidopsis thaliana. It requires the cofactor flavin for fluorescence.
   5402..5461    -  misc_feature   MCS (fragment): multiple cloning site
   5484..5687    -  promoter       CMV promoter: human cytomegalovirus (CMV) immediate early promoter
   5688..5991    -  enhancer       CMV enhancer: human cytomegalovirus immediate early enhancer
   6166..6754    -  rep_origin     ori: high-copy-number ColE1/pMB1/pBR322/pUC origin of replication
   6976..6992    +  polyA_signal   bGH poly(A) signal (fragment): bovine growth hormone polyadenylation signal
>Addgene plasmid #202206 | pCMV-FLAG-LOV*-MVP | addgene full sequence | sequence record 402566 | Addgene NGS Result
GTGCCAGCCCTGGGGCCGAACCCCGCGTTTATGAACAAACGACCCAACACCGTGCGTTTTATTCTGTCTT
TTTATTGCCGTCATAGCGCGGGTTCCTTCCGGTATTGTCTCCTTCCGTGTTTCAGTTAGCCTCCCCCTAG
GGTGGGCGAAGAACTCCAGCATGAGATCCCCGCGCTGGAGGATCATCCAGCCGGCGTCCCGGAAAACGAT
TCCGAAGCCCAACCTTTCATAGAAGGCGGCGGTGGAATCGAAATCTCGTGATGGCAGGTTGGGCGTCGCT
TGGTCGGTCATTTCGAACCCCAGAGTCCCGCTCAGAAGAACTCGTCAAGAAGGCGATAGAAGGCGATGCG
CTGCGAATCGGTAGCGGCGATACCGTAAAGCACGAGGAAGCGGTCAGCCCATTCGCCGCCAAGCTCTTCA
GCAATATCACGGGTAGCCAACGCTATGTCCTGATAGCGGTCCGCCACACCCAGCCGGCCACAGTCGATGA
ATCCAGAAAAGCGGCCATTTTCCACCATGATATTCGGCAAGCAGGCATCGCCATGGGTCACGACGAGATC
CTCGCCGTCGGGCATGCTCGCCTTGAGCCTGGCGAACAGTTCGGCTGGCGCGAGCCCCTGATGCTCTTCG
TCCAGATCATCCTGATCGACAAGACCGGCTTCCATCCGAGTACGTGCTCGCTCGATGCGATGTTTCGCTT
GGTGGTCGAATGGGCAGGTAGCCGGATCAAGCGTATGCAGCCGCCGCATTGCATCAGCCATGATGGATAC
TTTCTCGGCAGGAGCAAGGTGAGATGACAGGAGATCCTGCCCCGGCACTTCGCCCAATAGCAGCCAGTCC
CTTCCCGCTTCAGTGACAACGTCGAGCACAGCTGCGCAAGGAACGCCCGTCGTGGCCAGCCACGATAGCC
GCGCTGCCTCGTCTTGCAGTTCATTCAGGGCACCGGACAGGTCGGTCTTGACAAAAAGAACCGGGCGCCC
CTGCGCTGACAGCCGGAACACGGCGGCATCAGAGCAGCCGATTGTCTGTTGTGCCCAGTCATAGCCGAAT
AGCCTCTCCACCCAAGCGGCCGGAGAACCTGCGTGCAATCCATCTTGTTCAATCATGCGAAACGATCCTC
ATCCTGTCTCTTGATCGATCTTTGCAAAAGCCTAGGCCTCCAAAAAAGCCTCCTCACTACTTCTGGAATA
GCTCAGAGGCCGAGGCGGCCTCGGCCTCTGCATAAATAAAAAAAATTAGTCAGCCATGGGGCGGAGAATG
GGCGGAACTGGGCGGAGTTAGGGGCGGGATGGGCGGAGTTAGGGGCGGGACTATGGTTGCTGACTAATTG
AGATGCATACTTTGCATACTTCTGCCTGCTGGGGAGCCTGGGGACTTTCCACACCTGGTTGCTGACTAAT
TGAGATGCATGCTTTGCATACTTCTGCCTGCTGGGGAGCCTGGGGACTTTCCACACCCTAACTGACACAC
ATTCCACAGCTGGTTCTTTCCGCCTCAGGACTCTTCCTTTTTCAATATTATTGAAGCATTTATCAGGGTT
ATTGTCTCATGAGCGGATACATATTTGAATGTATTTAGAAAAATAAACAAATAGGGGTTCCGCGCACATT
TCCCCGAAAAGTGCCACCTG
[124 nt withheld, positions 1631-1754]
C
[91 nt withheld, positions 1756-1846]
A
[49 nt withheld, positions 1848-1896]
CCTTTGACGTTGGAGTCCACGTTCTTT
[37 nt withheld, positions 1924-1960]
ACCCTATCTCGGTCTATTCTTTTGATTTATAAGGGATTTTGCCGATTTCGGCCTATTGGTTAAAAAATGA
GCTGATTTAACAAAAATTTAACGCGAATTTTAACAAAATATTAACGCTTACAATTTACGCCTTAAGATAC
ATTGATGAGTTTGGACAAACCACAACTAGAATGCAGTGAAAAAAATGCTTTATTTGTGAAATTTGTGATG
CTATTGCTTTATTTGTAACCATTATAAGCTGCAATAAACAAGTTAACAACAACAATTGCATTCATTTTAT
GTTTCAGGTTCAGGGGGAGGTGTGGGAGGTTTTTTAAAGCAAGTAAAACCTCTACAAATGTGGTATGGCT
GATTATGATCTAGAGTCGCGGCCGCTTACCGCAGTACAGGCACCACGTGGTTGTCTCCAGGAGCTTGAGG
GGCCTGAGCAGACTGGGGGGATATCCCCTCCCCAGGGCTGGGCCCACTGGCCACCCTTCTGCCCAGGGGC
TGACCCTCGGGCCCCATCCCCAGCAGCCCAAAGGCTGTGTTGAAGAGGTTGATGGGAGTGGAGCCATCGG
TGATGAGGGTTGATTTCAGGCCCAGGGACTGGAGCAGTTTTACCTGCATCTCAGGCCCAGCCACAGCAAG
GTCCCTGATGGTGCTGGGGCCTATGGCCTCTGTCATCTGCTTGAACTTCTTCACCTCCACCTCAGCCAGC
TGCTGAGCCTTGCTCACCTCCAGCTCCAGCTGGGCCCGGGCATAGACCAGTTCCAGCTCTCGGACCTTCT
GGACCCTCTGGAGCTCAGCCTCCGTTTCAATGGCCAAGGCCTGTGCTTTTAGCTTGGCCTGCAGCACGGA
CCCTTCTCCCTCAATCCGGGCTGCCTCCGCACGGGACTCGGCCTCCGCCTTGGCAGTCCCGGTGCTCTCC
ACGGCCATGCTCAGAGCCTCCAGCTCCAAAAGTTCCTTGCGAGCTTTCTCGGCTTCTGACTGGTCCAGGA
TCTTCTGCCGCTCAAGCCGGCCGCGGGCTTCCTGCTCCAGTCTCTGAGCCTCATGCTTGGCCGCCGCTTC
CTGGGAGTTGGTGGTGATCTCGATGGCCAGCTGGACGCTGCGTTGCAGGGCGTCCCGGGTCCTCTGATCC
ACAGGCTCCACTGACTGCACGTCCACACTGCTGACCACCAGCCCGTTTTGGGGGAAGACAGCCTGGTCCC
GGGGCCTGGGCAGGGCCATGCCATCGGGGCCCTTCGCTTCCGAGGTCTCAAAGCCAAAGACAGCAGTGCG
AATGATGCGGGCTGAGTTCTTATGGAAGTCATCGAAAGTGACAGAGGCCACGGCCCCCCGCACCCGGGAT
GCGATGGCTTTGCAGGCATCACCTACAAAGTCTGGCACTGAAAAGAGCTTGGCCGTCTCTTGGGGGTCCT
TCCGGTCATTCACCTCAAAGTGCCAGTTGTAGGCCAGCTGCAGTTGCAGCCTGGCATGATCCGCCGTTTC
GATGGTGATGACGTCTGTGAAGAAGTCAGGCCCCAGCAGCAGGCAGAGCGCACGGCGGGCATGGGGACGC
TTGGGCCGCCCAGCTGAGAGGGACAACACTGTGAACTGCTCCTCAGGACCCAGCGACACCAGCTCAGGCC
CGAAGACCACGCGGGCTCGCTTCTCTCGGTAGTCGTACACCTGCACCGCAGCGTTGTGGGGCACGCGGTA
GCTGACCACACGGGTCTTGTTCCGGGGCGCCAAGGGCTGGAGGCTCTTAGCTGTGTCCTTCTCACCCCTG
TCTGCCAGAGGGTCCTGCCCCTTGTTCAGCAGCTCCTCCACCCCGGGAGGCAGCTCTTTCTCCCACAGGA
CTTCGTCCTGGGTCAGCATGTAGGTGCTTCCAATCACAGCGCGCACCTTTCCGGTCTTGACATCCTGCAC
ATAGATGCCCTCGTTCTCGTCTAGAGGGATGGCCTGGCGCTCCTCCACCACCTCCACTTTGGCAGATGGC
ACATACTCCAGGGGTCCGCGGATGAGCCAGTGGTCCCCAGCCTGGTGTGAGACCTTCTCCTCATCCTCCC
CCTCCTCCAGGGGCTGCAGGGCCCTCAGCAGCAGCCCCTGCTGCTCCGACAGCACATACACATCCTGGAT
GCCTTGTTCCAGCTGCTCTCCTGGCTGGAGGAAAAAAGACTTCTCTCCCTTGACCACGCGCTTCTGCCCC
AGCTGATTCTTGCCATCCGGTCCGACAGGGTCGAGAATCACGCAGTAGTTGTGGGGGCCCAGGGTGGTGA
TGGGCACAACCCCCAGCACCTCCTCGTGGACATCTGGCACGTGGGCCTCTGTGTCCTGCACTGTTACCAG
CCACTCCTCCCCAGTGCGGCGGGACACTCCCCTGAAGTCCCGGAAGTTCCGCCGAGCCCGGAGGTGCAGG
GCTGTCTTTTCCGTAAGGATGACGGCGTCCACCAAATCCAGAACCTCCTCAAACACCGCTGGGAGGTACG
CCCCTACTGTGGTGACCAGCCATTCTTCCCCTGTCACCCTCTCCTTGCCGTCCCGGTCCCAGCACTCCTT
GCGGGCCCTGAGCCGCAGAGCCTGGTTCTGCCTGATGATGGTGGCCTGAATGATCTCCACGACCTCCACT
TCCTTCCGGGGGATGTACGTGCCAGGTCCCTCGAAAAGCCACTCATCTCCTGCCACCACCTTGTCTCCAT
CTTTATCCTCAAAATCAAGCAGCGCCTTTAGATGGAGGGCAGTGTTGGGCAGAACCACCTGCAGGGGTGT
GATGTCCTTTTCCAGCACCTCCCCTGGGTACAGGGGGAAGGGGTCCTGGGCCAGCCGGATCTCGAGGTCA
GCGTGGCGAAGCCGAACTTGCCCTGTGACATCAAACAGCACCAAGCCCTGGGCATCCCGAGACACAGGGT
TGGCCACTGTGCAGTAGTGACGTGGGGGGACGGTCACCATGCGCATGGGGGCAAACAGTACCCTCTCATT
GTCCTGCCGGATGTAGGTCTTTGGCCCGACCTCCACACGGGACACGTTGCTGTTCTGGTCCAGCACATGG
ATATAGTGGTATGGGGGGATGCGGATGATGAACTCTTCAGTTGCCATTCCGCTCCCTCCACCTGAGCCAC
CTCCATCCAGGAGCACTCCGATGAAATACTGGAGCTCACCCTTCTGGTCCCTCATGGGCTGGAGGTGCAG
GAGGTTCCAGAATTTCTTCCCGCTTTTTGTGTAGTTTATCAGCTGCACGGTAATCTCGCGCTGATCTCTA
ATGGCATCGCGAATCTTCTGCACTGTGGCCTGGTCTGTCTCTGGTCCCTGCAGAAAGCGGCCATTGCGGC
CCAGGATCTCCTCTCTGGAATACTCGGTCAGCTCCAGGAAGCCATCGGATGCGAAGATGATGGGATTGTC
TGGCAGCCGTGGATCAGTTATCACGAAACTTTTCTCCATGCCAGATCCGCCCTTGTCGTCGTCGTCCTTA
TAGTCACCCATGGTACCGTCGACTGCAGAATTCGAAGCTTGAGCTCGAGATCTGAGTCCGGTAGCGCTAG
CGGATCTGACGGTTCACTAAACCAGCTCTGCTTATATAGACCTCCCACCGTACACGCCTACCGCCCATTT
GCGTCAATGGGGCGGAGTTGTTACGACATTTTGGAAAGTCCCGTTGATTTTGGTGCCAAAACAAACTCCC
ATTGACGTCAATGGGGTGGAGACTTGGAAATCCCCGTGAGTCAAACCGCTATCCACGCCCATTGATGTAC
TGCCAAAACCGCATCACCATGGTAATAGCGATGACTAATACGTAGATGTACTGCCAAGTAGGAAAGTCCC
ATAAGGTCATGTACTGGGCATAATGCCAGGCGGGCCATTTACCGTCATTGACGTCAATAGGGGGCGTACT
TGGCATATGATACACTTGATGTACTGCCAAGTGGGCAGTTTACCGTAAATACTCCACCCATTGACGTCAA
TGGAAAGTCCCTATTGGCGTTACTATGGGAACATACGTCATTATTGACGTCAATGGGCGGGGGTCGTTGG
GCGGTCAGCCAGGCGGGCCATTTACCGTAAGTTATGTAACGCGGAACTCCATATATGGGCTATGAACTAA
TGACCCCGTAATTGATTACTATTAATAACTAATGCATGGCGGTAATACGGTTATCCACAGAATCAGGGGA
TAACGCAGGAAAGAACATGTGAGCAAAAGGCCAGCAAAAGGCCAGGAACCGTAAAAAGGCCGCGTTGCTG
GCGTTTTTCCATAGGCTCCGCCCCCCTGACGAGCATCACAAAAATCGACGCTCAAGTCAGAGGTGGCGAA
ACCCGACAGGACTATAAAGATACCAGGCGTTTCCCCCTGGAAGCTCCCTCGTGCGCTCTCCTGTTCCGAC
CCTGCCGCTTACCGGATACCTGTCCGCCTTTCTCCCTTCGGGAAGCGTGGCGCTTTCTCATAGCTCACGC
TGTAGGTATCTCAGTTCGGTGTAGGTCGTTCGCTCCAAGCTGGGCTGTGTGCACGAACCCCCCGTTCAGC
CCGACCGCTGCGCCTTATCCGGTAACTATCGTCTTGAGTCCAACCCGGTAAGACACGACTTATCGCCACT
GGCAGCAGCCACTGGTAACAGGATTAGCAGAGCGAGGTATGTAGGCGGTGCTACAGAGTTCTTGAAGTGG
TGGCCTAACTACGGCTACACTAGAAGAACAGTATTTGGTATCTGCGCTCTGCTGAAGCCAGTTACCTTCG
GAAAAAGAGTTGGTAGCTCTTGATCCGGCAAACAAACCACCGCTGGTAGCGGTGGTTTTTTTGTTTGCAA
GCAGCAGATTACGCGCAGAAAAAAAGGATCTCAAGAAGATCCTTTGATCTTTTCTACGGGGTCTGACGCT
CAGTGGAACGAAAACTCACGTTAAGGGATTTTGGTCATGAGATTATCAAAAAGGATCTTCACCTAGATCC
TTTTAAATTAAAAATGAAGTTTTAAATCAATCTAAAGTATATATGAGTAACCTGAGGCTATGGCAGGGCC
TGCCGCCCCGACGTTGGCTGCGAGCCCTGGGCCTTCACCCGAACTTGGGGGGTGGGGTGGGGAAAAGGAA
GAAACGCGGGCGTATTGGCCCCAATGGGGTCTCGGTGGGGTATCGACAGA
